>Addgene plasmid #204084 | pBP-R_PlmJ-MCD2 | addgene full sequence | sequence record 418212 | Addgene NGS Result
CAAGAAGATCCTTTGATCTTTTCTACGGGGTCTGACGCTCAGTGGAACGAAAACTCACGTTAAGGGATTT
TGGTCATGAGATTATCAAAAAGGATCTTCACCTAGATCCTTTTAAATTAAAAATGAAGTTTTAAATCAAT
CTAAAGTATATATGAGTAAACTTGGTCTGACAGCTCGAGGCTTGGATTCTCACCAATAAAAAACGCCCGG
CGGCAACCGAGCGTTCTGAACAAATCCAGATGGAGTTCTGAGGTCATTACTGGATCTATCAACAGGAGTC
CAAGCGAGCTCGATATCAAATTACGCCCCGCCCTGCCACTCATCGCAGTACTGTTGTAATTCATTAAGCA
TTCTGCCGACATGGAAGCCATCACAAACGGCATGATGAACCTGAATCGCCAGCGGCATCAGCACCTTGTC
GCCTTGCGTATAATATTTGCCCATGGTGAAAACGGGGGCGAAGAAGTTGTCCATATTGGCCACGTTTAAA
TCAAAACTGGTGAAACTCACCCAGGGATTGGCTGACACGAAAAACATATTCTCAATAAACCCTTTAGGGA
AATAGGCCAGGTTTTCACCGTAACACGCCACATCTTGCGAATATATGTGTAGAAACTGCCGGAAATCGTC
GTGGTATTCACTCCAGAGCGATGAAAACGTTTCAGTTTGCTCATGGAAAACGGTGTAACAAGGGTGAACA
CTATCCCATATCACCAGCTCACCGTCTTTCATTGCCATACGAAATTCCGGATGAGCATTCATCAGGCGGG
CAAGAATGTGAATAAAGGCCGGATAAAACTTGTGCTTATTTTTCTTTACGGTCTTTAAAAAGGCCGTAAT
ATCCAGCTGAACGGTCTGGTTATAGGTACATTGAGCAACTGACTGAAATGCCTCAAAATGTTCTTTACGA
TGCCATTGGGATATATCAACGGTGGTATATCCAGTGATTTTTTTCTCCATTTTAGCTTCCTTAGCTCCTG
AAAATCTCGATAACTCAAAAAATACGCCCGGTAGTGATCTTATTTCATTATGGTGAAAGTTGGAACCTCT
TACGTGCCCGATCAACTCGAGTGCCACCTGACGTCTAAGAAACCATTATTATCATGACATTAACCTATAA
AAATAGGCGTATCACGAGGCAGAATTTCAGATAAAAAAAATCCTTAGCTTTCGCTAAGGATGATTTCGGT
CTCAGTACAGAGTCATAAGTCTGGGCTAAGCCCACTGATGAGTCGCTGAAATGCGACGAAACTTATGACC
TCTACAAATAATTTTGTTTAACCTCTTAATCATGCTAAGGATCGTTTCATAAGAGACCTCCGGCAAAAAA
GGGCAAGGTGTCACCACCCTGCCCTTTTTCTTTAAAACCGAAAAGATTACTTCGCGTTATGCAGGCTTCC
TCGCTCACTGACTCGCTGCGCTCGGTCGTTCGGCTGCGGCGAGCGGTATCAGCTCACTCAAAGGCGGTAA
TACGGTTATCCACAGAATCAGGGGATAACGCAGGAAAGAACATGTGAGCAAAAGGCCAGCAAAAGGCCAG
GAACCGTAAAAAGGCCGCGTTGCTGGCGTTTTTCCACAGGCTCCGCCCCCCTGACGAGCATCACAAAAAT
CGACGCTCAAGTCAGAGGTGGCGAAACCCGACAGGACTATAAAGATACCAGGCGTTTCCCCCTGGAAGCT
CCCTCGTGCGCTCTCCTGTTCCGACCCTGCCGCTTACCGGATACCTGTCCGCCTTTCTCCCTTCGGGAAG
CGTGGCGCTTTCTCATAGCTCACGCTGTAGGTATCTCAGTTCGGTGTAGGTCGTTCGCTCCAAGCTGGGC
TGTGTGCACGAACCCCCCGTTCAGCCCGACCGCTGCGCCTTATCCGGTAACTATCGTCTTGAGTCCAACC
CGGTAAGACACGACTTATCGCCACTGGCAGCAGCCACTGGTAACAGGATTAGCAGAGCGAGGTATGTAGG
CGGTGCTACAGAGTTCTTGAAGTGGTGGCCTAACTACGGCTACACTAGAAGAACAGTATTTGGTATCTGC
GCTCTGCTGAAGCCAGTTACCTTCGGAAAAAGAGTTGGTAGCTCTTGATCCGGCAAACAAACCACCGCTA
CCAGCGGTGGTTTTTTTGTTTGCAAGCAGCAGATTACGCGCAGAAAAAAAGGATCT
Features (pLannotate 1.2.2; 7 found; start..end, strand, type, name):
    186..280     -  terminator     lambda t0 terminator: transcription terminator from phage lambda
    304..960     -  CDS            cat: CAT_ECOLX - Experimental evidence at protein level: Swiss-Prot protein existence level 1. This enzyme is an effector of chloramphenicol resistance in bacteria. From Escherichia coli. This protein is used as a marker in many commonly used cloning vectors, such as pACYC184.
    961..1058    -  promoter       cat promoter: promoter of the E. coli cat gene encoding chloramphenicol acetyltransferase
   1144..1187    -  terminator     bacterial terminator: putative bacterial transcription terminator
   1203..1256    +  ncRNA          Hammerhead 3 (fragment): Accession: RF00008 - Hammerhead ribozyme (type III)
   1319..1376    +  terminator     his operon terminator: This putative transcriptin terminator from the E. coli his operon has a 2-bp deletion introduced during synthesis. Its efficiency has not been determined.
   1571..3       -  rep_origin     ori (across the origin): high-copy-number ColE1/pMB1/pBR322/pUC origin of replication
