[The description below was written by a language model from this plasmid's Addgene catalogue record and pLannotate feature annotations shown in this document.]
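Description:
pBP-R_PlmJ-MCD2 is a small (about 2.2 kb) bacterial part-storage plasmid built on the iGEM pSB1C3 backbone. It holds a synthetic "Type 0" ribosome binding site part rather than a complete expression cassette. It replicates in E. coli from a high-copy ColE1/pUC-type origin. Selection is with chloramphenicol, through the cat (chloramphenicol acetyltransferase) gene, which is driven by its native promoter and followed by the phage lambda t0 terminator.

The insert, introduced by Gibson cloning, combines the PlmJ self-cleaving ribozyme with the strong MCD2 RBS. The feature table detects the ribozyme as a fragmentary match to a type III hammerhead ribozyme. The RBS itself is not annotated, but presumably lies in the short unannotated stretch just downstream of that match. Parts of this kind generally use the ribozyme as an insulator: it cleaves off the variable 5' leader contributed by whatever promoter sits upstream, so the mRNA begins at a defined position and translation initiation from the RBS depends less on promoter context. The name MCD2 suggests a bicistronic-design translation element, though the record describes it only as a strong RBS. The part is flanked on either side by a putative bacterial terminator and the his operon terminator, characteristic of pSB1C3, which shield the cloning region from transcriptional read-through.

No promoter, coding sequence or reporter is recorded for the insert region, consistent with its role as a modular building block. The "Type 0" designation implies use in a hierarchical assembly scheme in which RBS parts are combined with promoters, genes and terminators. The record does not name the assembly standard or describe the flanking assembly sites.
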