Addgene plasmid #204084: pBP-R_PlmJ-MCD2
Purpose: Type 0 RBS part
Depositing lab: Mikhail Shapiro. Depositing organization: California Institute of Technology.
Backbone
  Vector backbone: pSB1C3
  Backbone manufacturer: iGEM
  Vector type: Bacterial Expression
Growth in bacteria
  Bacterial resistance: Chloramphenicol, 25 μg/mL
  Growth temperature: 37°C
  Growth strain: NEB Stable
  Copy number: High Copy
Gene/Insert
  Gene/Insert name: PlmJ ribozyme and MCD2 strong RBS
  Species: Synthetic
  Mutation: None
  Cloning method: Gibson Cloning
Terms and licenses: Academic/Nonprofit Terms; Industry Terms: Not Available to Industry
How to cite: pBP-R_PlmJ-MCD2 was a gift from Mikhail Shapiro (Addgene plasmid # 204084 ; http://n2t.net/addgene:204084 ; RRID:Addgene_204084)
